Addgene plasmid #72351: PX458_ATF4_1
Purpose: Encodes gRNA for 3' target of human ATF4 along with Cas9 with 2A GFP
Depositing lab: Eric Mendenhall & Richard M. Myers. Depositing organization: University of Alabama in Huntsville.
Backbone
  Vector backbone: PX458
  Backbone size w/o insert (bp): 9289
  Vector type: CRISPR
Growth in bacteria
  Bacterial resistance: Ampicillin, 100 μg/mL
  Growth temperature: 37°C
  Growth strain: DH5alpha
  Copy number: High Copy
Gene/Insert
  Gene/Insert name: ATF4
  gRNA/shRNA sequence: GCCCCTAGTTGAGGATAGTC
  Species: H. sapiens (human)
  Entrez Gene: ATF4 (a.k.a. CREB-2, CREB2, TAXREB67, TXREB)
  Cloning method: Gibson Cloning
  Sequencing primers: 5′ pBR322ori-F
Terms and licenses: Academic/Nonprofit Terms; Industry Terms: Not Available to Industry
Depositor comments: Note: This plasmid is part of the Mendenhall and Meyers CRISPR-based Tagging system to add a tag (currently using FLAG) to endogenous proteins. Please see https://www.addgene.org/crispr/tagging/ for more details.
How to cite: PX458_ATF4_1 was a gift from Eric Mendenhall & Richard M. Myers (Addgene plasmid # 72351 ; http://n2t.net/addgene:72351 ; RRID:Addgene_72351)
