[The description below was written by a language model from this plasmid's Addgene catalogue record and pLannotate feature annotations shown in this document.]
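Description:
PX458_ATF4_1 is an all-in-one mammalian CRISPR/Cas9 expression plasmid built on the PX458 backbone, carrying a guide RNA directed at the 3' end of the human ATF4 gene (also known as CREB2). It is a high-copy plasmid of about 9.3 kb, propagated in E. coli through a ColE1/pUC-type origin and selected with ampicillin via the β-lactamase (AmpR) gene. The backbone also contains an M13/f1-type phage origin, a single annotated AAV2 inverted terminal repeat, and small bom and rop fragments that appear to be backbone remnants.

Two expression units make up the payload. A human U6 RNA polymerase III promoter drives the ATF4-specific spacer, inserted by Gibson cloning, fused to the Streptococcus pyogenes guide RNA scaffold; a second partial scaffold fragment is annotated just downstream. Next comes a hybrid promoter made of the CMV enhancer, chicken β-actin promoter and a hybrid intron, which drives S. pyogenes Cas9. The annotation tool splits Cas9 into N- and C-terminal portions, but these are contiguous and form one coding sequence. Cas9 is followed by a nucleoplasmin nuclear localization signal, then EGFP, which the catalogue entry says is joined through a 2A peptide (not itself annotated in the feature table), and a bovine growth hormone polyadenylation signal. The 2A linkage yields Cas9 and EGFP as separate proteins from one transcript, so green fluorescence marks transfected cells and allows them to be enriched.

According to the depositor's comments, the plasmid belongs to a CRISPR-based tagging system for adding an epitope tag, currently FLAG, to endogenous proteins. Cutting near the 3' end of ATF4 fits that purpose; any donor template needed would have to be supplied separately, as none is present in this construct.
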