Features (pLannotate 1.2.2; 19 found; start..end, strand, type, name):
     17..257     +  promoter       U6 promoter: RNA polymerase III promoter for human U6 snRNA
    286..361     +  misc_RNA       gRNA scaffold: guide RNA scaffold for the Streptococcus pyogenes CRISPR/Cas9 system
    368..411     +  misc_RNA       gRNA scaffold (fragment): guide RNA scaffold for the Streptococcus pyogenes CRISPR/Cas9 system
    458..743     +  enhancer       CMV enhancer: human cytomegalovirus immediate early enhancer; contains an 18-bp deletion relative to the standard CMV enhancer
    745..1022    +  promoter       chicken β-actin promoter: No description available
   1023..1251    +  intron         hybrid intron: hybrid between chicken β-actin (CBA) and minute virus of mice (MMV) introns (Gray et al., 2011)
   1389..2990    +  CDS            Cas9(N): N-terminal portion of Streptococcus pyogenes Cas9 (Zetsche et al., 2015)
   2991..5489    +  CDS            Cas9(C): C-terminal portion of Streptococcus pyogenes Cas9 (Zetsche et al., 2015)
   5490..5537    +  CDS            nucleoplasmin NLS: bipartite nuclear localization signal from nucleoplasmin
   5607..6320    +  CDS            EGFP: EGFP is a basic (constitutively fluorescent) green fluorescent protein published in 1996, derived from Aequorea victoria. It is reported to be a rapidly-maturing weak dimer with moderate acid sensitivity.
   6354..6465    +  polyA_signal   bGH poly(A) signal: bovine growth hormone polyadenylation signal
   6570..6710    +  repeat_region  AAV2 ITR: inverted terminal repeat of adeno-associated virus serotype 2 inverted
   6715..6766    -  misc_feature   bom (fragment): basis of mobility region from pBR322
   6785..7165    +  rep_origin     M13 ori (sequence partly withheld): M13 bacteriophage origin of replication; arrow indicates direction of (+) strand synthesis
   7241..7290    -  misc_feature   bom (fragment): basis of mobility region from pBR322
   7392..7427    -  CDS            rop (fragment): Rop protein, which maintains plasmids at low copy number; rop
   7522..7626    +  promoter       AmpR promoter: bla
   7627..8487    +  CDS            AmpR: β-lactamase; bla; confers resistance to ampicillin, carbenicillin, and related antibiotics
   8658..9246    +  rep_origin     ori: high-copy-number ColE1/pMB1/pBR322/pUC origin of replication
>Addgene plasmid #72351 | PX458_ATF4_1 | depositor full sequence | sequence record 132101 | Full Sequence
TTTTGCTCACATGTNNGAGGGCCTATTTCCCATGATTCCTTCATATTTGCATATACGATACAAGGCTGTT
AGAGAGATAATTGGAATTAATTTGACTGTAAACACAAAGATATTAGTACAAAATACGTGACGTAGAAAGT
AATAATTTCTTGGGTAGTTTGCAGTTTTAAAATTATGTTTTAAAATGGACTATCATATGCTTACCGTAAC
TTGAAAGTATTTCGATTTCTTGGCTTTATATATCTTGTGGAAAGGACGAAACACCGCCCCTAGTTGAGGA
TAGTCGTTTTAGAGCTAGAAATAGCAAGTTAAAATAAGGCTAGTCCGTTATCAACTTGAAAAAGTGGCAC
CGAGTCGGTGCTTTTTTGTTTTAGAGCTAGAAATAGCAAGTTAAAATAAGGCTAGTCCGTTTTTAGCGCG
TGCGCCAATTCTGCAGACAAATGGCTCTAGAGGTACCCGTTACATAACTTACGGTAAATGGCCCGCCTGG
CTGACCGCCCAACGACCCCCGCCCATTGACGTCAATAGTAACGCCAATAGGGACTTTCCATTGACGTCAA
TGGGTGGAGTATTTACGGTAAACTGCCCACTTGGCAGTACATCAAGTGTATCATATGCCAAGTACGCCCC
CTATTGACGTCAATGACGGTAAATGGCCCGCCTGGCATTGTGCCCAGTACATGACCTTATGGGACTTTCC
TACTTGGCAGTACATCTACGTATTAGTCATCGCTATTACCATGGTCGAGGTGAGCCCCACGTTCTGCTTC
ACTCTCCCCATCTCCCCCCCCTCCCCACCCCCAATTTTGTATTTATTTATTTTTTAATTATTTTGTGCAG
CGATGGGGGCGGGGGGGGGGGGGGGGCGCGCGCCAGGCGGGGCGGGGCGGGGCGAGGGGCGGGGCGGGGC
GAGGCGGAGAGGTGCGGCGGCAGCCAATCAGAGCGGCGCGCTCCGAAAGTTTCCTTTTATGGCGAGGCGG
CGGCGGCGGCGGCCCTATAAAAAGCGAAGCGCGCGGCGGGCGGGAGTCGCTGCGACGCTGCCTTCGCCCC
GTGCCCCGCTCCGCCGCCGCCTCGCGCCGCCCGCCCCGGCTCTGACTGACCGCGTTACTCCCACAGGTGA
GCGGGCGGGACGGCCCTTCTCCTCCGGGCTGTAATTAGCTGAGCAAGAGGTAAGGGTTTAAGGGATGGTT
GGTTGGTGGGGTATTAATGTTTAATTACCTGGAGCACCTGCCTGAAATCACTTTTTTTCAGGTTGGACCG
GTGCCACCATGGACTATAAGGACCACGACGGAGACTACAAGGATCATGATATTGATTACAAAGACGATGA
CGATAAGATGGCCCCAAAGAAGAAGCGGAAGGTCGGTATCCACGGAGTCCCAGCAGCCGACAAGAAGTAC
AGCATCGGCCTGGACATCGGCACCAACTCTGTGGGCTGGGCCGTGATCACCGACGAGTACAAGGTGCCCA
GCAAGAAATTCAAGGTGCTGGGCAACACCGACCGGCACAGCATCAAGAAGAACCTGATCGGAGCCCTGCT
GTTCGACAGCGGCGAAACAGCCGAGGCCACCCGGCTGAAGAGAACCGCCAGAAGAAGATACACCAGACGG
AAGAACCGGATCTGCTATCTGCAAGAGATCTTCAGCAACGAGATGGCCAAGGTGGACGACAGCTTCTTCC
ACAGACTGGAAGAGTCCTTCCTGGTGGAAGAGGATAAGAAGCACGAGCGGCACCCCATCTTCGGCAACAT
CGTGGACGAGGTGGCCTACCACGAGAAGTACCCCACCATCTACCACCTGAGAAAGAAACTGGTGGACAGC
ACCGACAAGGCCGACCTGCGGCTGATCTATCTGGCCCTGGCCCACATGATCAAGTTCCGGGGCCACTTCC
TGATCGAGGGCGACCTGAACCCCGACAACAGCGACGTGGACAAGCTGTTCATCCAGCTGGTGCAGACCTA
CAACCAGCTGTTCGAGGAAAACCCCATCAACGCCAGCGGCGTGGACGCCAAGGCCATCCTGTCTGCCAGA
CTGAGCAAGAGCAGACGGCTGGAAAATCTGATCGCCCAGCTGCCCGGCGAGAAGAAGAATGGCCTGTTCG
GAAACCTGATTGCCCTGAGCCTGGGCCTGACCCCCAACTTCAAGAGCAACTTCGACCTGGCCGAGGATGC
CAAACTGCAGCTGAGCAAGGACACCTACGACGACGACCTGGACAACCTGCTGGCCCAGATCGGCGACCAG
TACGCCGACCTGTTTCTGGCCGCCAAGAACCTGTCCGACGCCATCCTGCTGAGCGACATCCTGAGAGTGA
ACACCGAGATCACCAAGGCCCCCCTGAGCGCCTCTATGATCAAGAGATACGACGAGCACCACCAGGACCT
GACCCTGCTGAAAGCTCTCGTGCGGCAGCAGCTGCCTGAGAAGTACAAAGAGATTTTCTTCGACCAGAGC
AAGAACGGCTACGCCGGCTACATTGACGGCGGAGCCAGCCAGGAAGAGTTCTACAAGTTCATCAAGCCCA
TCCTGGAAAAGATGGACGGCACCGAGGAACTGCTCGTGAAGCTGAACAGAGAGGACCTGCTGCGGAAGCA
GCGGACCTTCGACAACGGCAGCATCCCCCACCAGATCCACCTGGGAGAGCTGCACGCCATTCTGCGGCGG
CAGGAAGATTTTTACCCATTCCTGAAGGACAACCGGGAAAAGATCGAGAAGATCCTGACCTTCCGCATCC
CCTACTACGTGGGCCCTCTGGCCAGGGGAAACAGCAGATTCGCCTGGATGACCAGAAAGAGCGAGGAAAC
CATCACCCCCTGGAACTTCGAGGAAGTGGTGGACAAGGGCGCTTCCGCCCAGAGCTTCATCGAGCGGATG
ACCAACTTCGATAAGAACCTGCCCAACGAGAAGGTGCTGCCCAAGCACAGCCTGCTGTACGAGTACTTCA
CCGTGTATAACGAGCTGACCAAAGTGAAATACGTGACCGAGGGAATGAGAAAGCCCGCCTTCCTGAGCGG
CGAGCAGAAAAAGGCCATCGTGGACCTGCTGTTCAAGACCAACCGGAAAGTGACCGTGAAGCAGCTGAAA
GAGGACTACTTCAAGAAAATCGAGTGCTTCGACTCCGTGGAAATCTCCGGCGTGGAAGATCGGTTCAACG
CCTCCCTGGGCACATACCACGATCTGCTGAAAATTATCAAGGACAAGGACTTCCTGGACAATGAGGAAAA
CGAGGACATTCTGGAAGATATCGTGCTGACCCTGACACTGTTTGAGGACAGAGAGATGATCGAGGAACGG
CTGAAAACCTATGCCCACCTGTTCGACGACAAAGTGATGAAGCAGCTGAAGCGGCGGAGATACACCGGCT
GGGGCAGGCTGAGCCGGAAGCTGATCAACGGCATCCGGGACAAGCAGTCCGGCAAGACAATCCTGGATTT
CCTGAAGTCCGACGGCTTCGCCAACAGAAACTTCATGCAGCTGATCCACGACGACAGCCTGACCTTTAAA
GAGGACATCCAGAAAGCCCAGGTGTCCGGCCAGGGCGATAGCCTGCACGAGCACATTGCCAATCTGGCCG
GCAGCCCCGCCATTAAGAAGGGCATCCTGCAGACAGTGAAGGTGGTGGACGAGCTCGTGAAAGTGATGGG
CCGGCACAAGCCCGAGAACATCGTGATCGAAATGGCCAGAGAGAACCAGACCACCCAGAAGGGACAGAAG
AACAGCCGCGAGAGAATGAAGCGGATCGAAGAGGGCATCAAAGAGCTGGGCAGCCAGATCCTGAAAGAAC
ACCCCGTGGAAAACACCCAGCTGCAGAACGAGAAGCTGTACCTGTACTACCTGCAGAATGGGCGGGATAT
GTACGTGGACCAGGAACTGGACATCAACCGGCTGTCCGACTACGATGTGGACCATATCGTGCCTCAGAGC
TTTCTGAAGGACGACTCCATCGACAACAAGGTGCTGACCAGAAGCGACAAGAACCGGGGCAAGAGCGACA
ACGTGCCCTCCGAAGAGGTCGTGAAGAAGATGAAGAACTACTGGCGGCAGCTGCTGAACGCCAAGCTGAT
TACCCAGAGAAAGTTCGACAATCTGACCAAGGCCGAGAGAGGCGGCCTGAGCGAACTGGATAAGGCCGGC
TTCATCAAGAGACAGCTGGTGGAAACCCGGCAGATCACAAAGCACGTGGCACAGATCCTGGACTCCCGGA
TGAACACTAAGTACGACGAGAATGACAAGCTGATCCGGGAAGTGAAAGTGATCACCCTGAAGTCCAAGCT
GGTGTCCGATTTCCGGAAGGATTTCCAGTTTTACAAAGTGCGCGAGATCAACAACTACCACCACGCCCAC
GACGCCTACCTGAACGCCGTCGTGGGAACCGCCCTGATCAAAAAGTACCCTAAGCTGGAAAGCGAGTTCG
TGTACGGCGACTACAAGGTGTACGACGTGCGGAAGATGATCGCCAAGAGCGAGCAGGAAATCGGCAAGGC
TACCGCCAAGTACTTCTTCTACAGCAACATCATGAACTTTTTCAAGACCGAGATTACCCTGGCCAACGGC
GAGATCCGGAAGCGGCCTCTGATCGAGACAAACGGCGAAACCGGGGAGATCGTGTGGGATAAGGGCCGGG
ATTTTGCCACCGTGCGGAAAGTGCTGAGCATGCCCCAAGTGAATATCGTGAAAAAGACCGAGGTGCAGAC
AGGCGGCTTCAGCAAAGAGTCTATCCTGCCCAAGAGGAACAGCGATAAGCTGATCGCCAGAAAGAAGGAC
TGGGACCCTAAGAAGTACGGCGGCTTCGACAGCCCCACCGTGGCCTATTCTGTGCTGGTGGTGGCCAAAG
TGGAAAAGGGCAAGTCCAAGAAACTGAAGAGTGTGAAAGAGCTGCTGGGGATCACCATCATGGAAAGAAG
CAGCTTCGAGAAGAATCCCATCGACTTTCTGGAAGCCAAGGGCTACAAAGAAGTGAAAAAGGACCTGATC
ATCAAGCTGCCTAAGTACTCCCTGTTCGAGCTGGAAAACGGCCGGAAGAGAATGCTGGCCTCTGCCGGCG
AACTGCAGAAGGGAAACGAACTGGCCCTGCCCTCCAAATATGTGAACTTCCTGTACCTGGCCAGCCACTA
TGAGAAGCTGAAGGGCTCCCCCGAGGATAATGAGCAGAAACAGCTGTTTGTGGAACAGCACAAGCACTAC
CTGGACGAGATCATCGAGCAGATCAGCGAGTTCTCCAAGAGAGTGATCCTGGCCGACGCTAATCTGGACA
AAGTGCTGTCCGCCTACAACAAGCACCGGGATAAGCCCATCAGAGAGCAGGCCGAGAATATCATCCACCT
GTTTACCCTGACCAATCTGGGAGCCCCTGCCGCCTTCAAGTACTTTGACACCACCATCGACCGGAAGAGG
TACACCAGCACCAAAGAGGTGCTGGACGCCACCCTGATCCACCAGAGCATCACCGGCCTGTACGAGACAC
GGATCGACCTGTCTCAGCTGGGAGGCGACAAAAGGCCGGCGGCCACGAAAAAGGCCGGCCAGGCAAAAAA
GAAAAAGGAATTCGGCAGTGGAGAGGGCAGAGGAAGTCTGCTAACATGCGGTGACGTCGAGGAGAATCCT
GGCCCAGTGAGCAAGGGCGAGGAGCTGTTCACCGGGGTGGTGCCCATCCTGGTCGAGCTGGACGGCGACG
TAAACGGCCACAAGTTCAGCGTGTCCGGCGAGGGCGAGGGCGATGCCACCTACGGCAAGCTGACCCTGAA
GTTCATCTGCACCACCGGCAAGCTGCCCGTGCCCTGGCCCACCCTCGTGACCACCCTGACCTACGGCGTG
CAGTGCTTCAGCCGCTACCCCGACCACATGAAGCAGCACGACTTCTTCAAGTCCGCCATGCCCGAAGGCT
ACGTCCAGGAGCGCACCATCTTCTTCAAGGACGACGGCAACTACAAGACCCGCGCCGAGGTGAAGTTCGA
GGGCGACACCCTGGTGAACCGCATCGAGCTGAAGGGCATCGACTTCAAGGAGGACGGCAACATCCTGGGG
CACAAGCTGGAGTACAACTACAACAGCCACAACGTCTATATCATGGCCGACAAGCAGAAGAACGGCATCA
AGGTGAACTTCAAGATCCGCCACAACATCGAGGACGGCAGCGTGCAGCTCGCCGACCACTACCAGCAGAA
CACCCCCATCGGCGACGGCCCCGTGCTGCTGCCCGACAACCACTACCTGAGCACCCAGTCCGCCCTGAGC
AAAGACCCCAACGAGAAGCGCGATCACATGGTCCTGCTGGAGTTCGTGACCGCCGCCGGGATCACTCTCG
GCATGGACGAGCTGTACAAGGAATTCTAACTAGAGCTCGCTGATCAGCCTCGACTGTGCCTTCTAGTTGC
CAGCCATCTGTTGTTTGCCCCTCCCCCGTGCCTTCCTTGACCCTGGAAGGTGCCACTCCCACTGTCCTTT
CCTAATAAAATGAGGAAATTGCATCGCATTGTCTGAGTAGGTGTCATTCTATTCTGGGGGGTGGGGTGGG
GCAGGACAGCAAGGGGGAGGATTGGGAAGAGAATAGCAGGCATGCTGGGGAGCGGCCGCAGGAACCCCTA
GTGATGGAGTTGGCCACTCCCTCTCTGCGCGCTCGCTCGCTCACTGAGGCCGGGCGACCAAAGGTCGCCC
GACGCCCGGGCTTTGCCCGGGCGGCCTCAGTGAGCGAGCGAGCGCGCAGCTGCCTGCAGGGGCGCCTGAT
GCGGTATTTTCTCCTTACGCATCTGTGCGGTATTTCACACCGCATA
[142 nt withheld, positions 6767-6908]
C
[141 nt withheld, positions 6910-7050]
CCTTTGACGTTGGAGTCCACGTTCTTT
[37 nt withheld, positions 7078-7114]
ACCCTATCTCGGGCTATTCTTTTGATTTATAAGGGATTTTGCCGATTTCGGCCTATTGGTTAAAAAATGA
GCTGATTTAACAAAAATTTAACGCGAATTTTAACAAAATATTAACGTTTACAATTTTATGGTGCACTCTC
AGTACAATCTGCTCTGATGCCGCATAGTTAAGCCAGCCCCGACACCCGCCAACACCCGCTGACGCGCCCT
GACGGGCTTGTCTGCTCCCGGCATCCGCTTACAGACAAGCTGTGACCGTCTCCGGGAGCTGCATGTGTCA
GAGGTTTTCACCGTCATCACCGAAACGCGCGAGACGAAAGGGCCTCGTGATACGCCTATTTTTATAGGTT
AATGTCATGATAATAATGGTTTCTTAGACGTCAGGTGGCACTTTTCGGGGAAATGTGCGCGGAACCCCTA
TTTGTTTATTTTTCTAAATACATTCAAATATGTATCCGCTCATGAGACAATAACCCTGATAAATGCTTCA
ATAATATTGAAAAAGGAAGAGTATGAGTATTCAACATTTCCGTGTCGCCCTTATTCCCTTTTTTGCGGCA
TTTTGCCTTCCTGTTTTTGCTCACCCAGAAACGCTGGTGAAAGTAAAAGATGCTGAAGATCAGTTGGGTG
CACGAGTGGGTTACATCGAACTGGATCTCAACAGCGGTAAGATCCTTGAGAGTTTTCGCCCCGAAGAACG
TTTTCCAATGATGAGCACTTTTAAAGTTCTGCTATGTGGCGCGGTATTATCCCGTATTGACGCCGGGCAA
GAGCAACTCGGTCGCCGCATACACTATTCTCAGAATGACTTGGTTGAGTACTCACCAGTCACAGAAAAGC
ATCTTACGGATGGCATGACAGTAAGAGAATTATGCAGTGCTGCCATAACCATGAGTGATAACACTGCGGC
CAACTTACTTCTGACAACGATCGGAGGACCGAAGGAGCTAACCGCTTTTTTGCACAACATGGGGGATCAT
GTAACTCGCCTTGATCGTTGGGAACCGGAGCTGAATGAAGCCATACCAAACGACGAGCGTGACACCACGA
TGCCTGTAGCAATGGCAACAACGTTGCGCAAACTATTAACTGGCGAACTACTTACTCTAGCTTCCCGGCA
ACAATTAATAGACTGGATGGAGGCGGATAAAGTTGCAGGACCACTTCTGCGCTCGGCCCTTCCGGCTGGC
TGGTTTATTGCTGATAAATCTGGAGCCGGTGAGCGTGGAAGCCGCGGTATCATTGCAGCACTGGGGCCAG
ATGGTAAGCCCTCCCGTATCGTAGTTATCTACACGACGGGGAGTCAGGCAACTATGGATGAACGAAATAG
ACAGATCGCTGAGATAGGTGCCTCACTGATTAAGCATTGGTAACTGTCAGACCAAGTTTACTCATATATA
CTTTAGATTGATTTAAAACTTCATTTTTAATTTAAAAGGATCTAGGTGAAGATCCTTTTTGATAATCTCA
TGACCAAAATCCCTTAACGTGAGTTTTCGTTCCACTGAGCGTCAGACCCCGTAGAAAAGATCAAAGGATC
TTCTTGAGATCCTTTTTTTCTGCGCGTAATCTGCTGCTTGCAAACAAAAAAACCACCGCTACCAGCGGTG
GTTTGTTTGCCGGATCAAGAGCTACCAACTCTTTTTCCGAAGGTAACTGGCTTCAGCAGAGCGCAGATAC
CAAATACTGTCCTTCTAGTGTAGCCGTAGTTAGGCCACCACTTCAAGAACTCTGTAGCACCGCCTACATA
CCTCGCTCTGCTAATCCTGTTACCAGTGGCTGCTGCCAGTGGCGATAAGTCGTGTCTTACCGGGTTGGAC
TCAAGACGATAGTTACCGGATAAGGCGCAGCGGTCGGGCTGAACGGGGGGTTCGTGCACACAGCCCAGCT
TGGAGCGAACGACCTACACCGAACTGAGATACCTACAGCGTGAGCTATGAGAAAGCGCCACGCTTCCCGA
AGGGAGAAAGGCGGACAGGTATCCGGTAAGCGGCAGGGTCGGAACAGGAGAGCGCACGAGGGAGCTTCCA
GGGGGAAACGCCTGGTATCTTTATAGTCCTGTCGGGTTTCGCCACCTCTGACTTGAGCGTCGATTTTTGT
GATGCTCGTCAGGGGGGCGGAGCCTATGGAAAAACGCCAGCAACGCGGCCTTTTTACGGTTCCTGGCCTT
TTGCTGGCC
