>Addgene plasmid #72351 | PX458_ATF4_1 | addgene partial sequence | sequence record 134600 | pCBhProF2 5'-agggtttaagggatggttgg-3'
ACTACAAGGATCATGATATTGATTACAAAGACGATGACGATAAGATGGCCCCAAAGAAGAAGCGGAAGGT
CGGTATCCACGGAGTCCCAGCAGCCGACAAGAAGTACAGCATCGGCCTGGACATCGGCACCAACTCTGTG
GGCTGGGCCGTGATCACCGACGAGTACAAGGTGCCCAGCAAGAAATTCAAGGTGCTGGGCAACACCGACC
GGCACAGCATCAAGAAGAACCTGATCGGAGCCCTGCTGTTCGACAGCGGCGAAACAGCCGAGGCCACCCG
GCTGAAGAGAACCGCCAGAAGAAGATACACCAGACGGAAGAACCGGATCTGCTATCTGCAAGAGATCTTC
AGCAACGAGATGGCCAAGGTGGACGACAGCTTCTTCCACAGACTGGAAGAGTCCTTCCTGGTGGAAGAGG
ATAAGAAGCACGAGCGGCACCCCATCTTCGGCAACATCGTGGACGAGGTGGCCTACCACGAGAAGTACCC
CACCATCTACCACCTGAGAAAGAAACTGGTGGACAGCACCGACAAGGCCGACCTGCGGCTGATCTATCTG
GCCCTGGCCCACATGATCAAGTTCCGGGGCCACTTCCTGATCGAGGGCGACCTGAACCCCGACAACAGCG
ACGTGGACAAGCTGTTCATCCAGCTGGTGCAGACCTACAACCAGCTGTTCGAGGAA
