>Addgene plasmid #72351 | PX458_ATF4_1 | addgene partial sequence | sequence record 135548 | hU6-F 5'-GAGGGCCTATTTCCCATGATT-3'
ATACAAGGCTGTTAGAGAGATAATTGGAATTAATTTGACTGTAAACACAAAGATATTAGTACAAAATACG
TGACGTAGAAAGTAATAATTTCTTGGGTAGTTTGCAGTTTTAAAATTATGTTTTAAAATGGACTATCATA
TGCTTACCGTAACTTGAAAGTATTTCGATTTCTTGGCTTTATATATCTTGTGGAAAGGACGAAACACCGC
CCCTAGTTGAGGATAGTCGTTTTAGAGCTAGAAATAGCAAGTTAAAATAAGGCTAGTCCGTTATCAACTT
GAAAAAGTGGCACCGAGTCGGTGCTTTTTTGTTTTAGAGCTAGAAATAGCAAGTTAAAATAAGGCTAGTC
CGTTTTTAGCGCGTGCGCCAATTCTGCAGACAAATGGCTCTAGAGGTACCCGTTACATAACTTACGGTAA
ATGGCCCGCCTGGCTGACCGCCCAACGACCCCCGCCCATTGACGTCAATAGTAACGCCAATAGGGACTTT
CCATTGACGTCAATGGGTGGAGTATTTACGGTAAACTGCCCACTTGGCAGTACATCAAGTGTATCATATG
CCAAGTACGCCCCCTATTGACGTCAATGACGGTAAATGGCCCGCCTGGCATTGTGCCCAGTACATGACCT
TATGGGACTTTCCTACTTGGCAGTACATCTACGTATTAGTCATCGCTATTACCATGGTCGAGGTGAGCCC
CACGTTCTGCTTCACTCTCCCCATCTCCCCCCCCTCCCCACCCCCAATTTTGTATTTATTTATTTTTTAA
TTATTTTGTGCAGC
